>Addgene plasmid #156456 | T7 promoter + terminators reporter plasmid | addgene full sequence | sequence record 311167 | Addgene NGS Result
ACGAAAGGGCCTCGTGATACGCCTATTTTTATAGGTTAATGTCATGATAATAATGGTTTCTTAGACGTCA
GGTGGCACTTTTCGGGGAAATGTGCCCGGTTAACGTGCCGGCACGGCCTGGGTAACCAGGTATTTTGTCC
ACATAACCGTGCGCAAAATGTTGTGGATAAGCAGGACACAGCAGCAATCCACAGCAGGCATACAACCGCA
CACCGAGGTTACTCCGTTCTACAGGTTACGACGACATGTCAATACTTGCCCTTGACAGGCATTGATGGAA
TCGTAGTCTCACGCTGATAGTCTGATCGACAATACAAGTGGGACCGTGGTCCCAGACCGATAATCAGACC
GACAACACGAGTGGGATCGTGGTCCCAGACTAATAATCAGACCGACGATACGAGTGGGACCGTGGTCCCA
GACTAATAATCAGACCGACGATACGAGTGGGACCGTGGTTCCAGACTAATAATCAGACCGACGATACGAG
TGGGACCGTGGTCCCAGACTAATAATCAGACCGACGATACGAGTGGGACCATGGTCCCAGACTAATAATC
AGACCGACGATACGAGTGGGACCGTGGTCCCAGTCTGATTATCAGACCGACGATACGAGTGGGACCGTGG
TCCCAGACTAATAATCAGACCGACGATACGAGTGGGACCGTGGTCCCAGACTAATAATCAGACCGACGAT
ACGAGTGGGACCGTGGTCCCAGTCTGATTATCAGACCGACGATACAAGTGGAACAGTGGGCCCAGAGAGA
ATATTCAGGCCAGTTATGCTTTCTGGCCTGTAACAAAGGACATTAAGTAAAGACAGATAAACGTAGACTA
AAACGTGGTCGCATCAGGGTGCTGGCTTTTCAAGTTCCTTAAGAATGGCCTCAATTTTCTCTATACACTC
AGTTGGAACACGAGACCTGTCCAGGTTAAGCACCATTTTATCGCCCTTATACAATACTGTCGCTCCAGGA
GCAAACTGATGTCGTGAGCTTAAACTAGTTCTTGATGCAGATGACGTTTTAAGCACAGAAGTTAAAAGAG
TGATAACTTCTTCAGCTTCAAATATCACCCCAGCTTTTTTCTGCTCATGAAGGTTAGATGCCTGCTGCTT
AAGTAATTCCTCTTTATCTGTAAAGGCTTTTTGAAGTGCATCACCTGACCGGGCAGATAGTTCACCGGGG
TGAGAAAAAAGAGCAACAACTGATTTAGGCAATTTGGCGGTGTTGATACAGCGGGTAATAATCTTACGTG
AAATATTTTCCGCATCAGCCAGCGCAGAAATATTTCCAGCAAATTCATTCTGCAATCGGCTTGCATAACG
CTGACCACGTTCATAAGCACTTGTTGGGCGATAATCGTTACCCAATCTGGATAATGCAGCCATCTGCTCA
TCATCCAGCTCGCCAACCAGAACACGATAATCACTTTCGGTAAGTGCAGCAGCTTTACGACGGCGACTCC
CATCGGCAATTTCTATGACACCAGATACTCTTCGACCGAACGCCGGTGTCTGTTGACCAGTCAGTAGAAA
AGAAGGGATGAGATCATCCAGTGCGTCCTCAGTAAGCAGCTCCTGGTCACGTTCATTACCTGACCATACC
CGAGAGGTCTTCTCAACACTATCACCCCGGAGCACTTCAAGAGTAAACTTCACATCCCGACCACATACAG
GCAAAGTAATGGCATTACCGCGAGCCATTACTCCTACGCGCGCAATTAACGAATCCACCATCGGGGCAGC
TGGTGTCGATAACGAAGTATCTTCAACCGGTTGAGTATTGAGCGTATGTTTTGGAATAACAGGCGCACGC
TTCATTATCTAATCTCCCAGCGTGGTTTAATCAGACGATCGAAAATTTCATTGCAGACAGGTTCCCAAAT
AGAAAGAGCATTTCTCCAGGCACCAGTTGAAGAGCGTTGATCAATGGCCTGTTCAAAAACAGTTCTCATC
CGGATCTGACCTTTACCAACTTCATCCGTTTCACGTACAACATTTTTTAGAACCATGCTTCCCCAGGCAT
CCCGAATTTGCTCCTCCATCCACGGGGACTGAGAGCCATTACTATTGCTGTATTTGGTAAGCAAAATACG
TACATCAGGCTCGAACCCTTTAAGATCAACGTTCTTGAGCAGATCACGAAGCATATCGAAAAACTGCAGT
GCGGAGGTGTAGTCAAACAACTCAGCAGGCGTGGGAACAATCAGCACATCAGCAGCACATACGACATTAA
TCGTGCCGATACCCAGGTTAGGCGCGCTGTCAATAACTATGACATCATAGTCATGAGCAACAGTTTCAAT
GGCCAGTCGGAGCATCAGGTGTGGATCGGTGGGCAGTTTACCTTCATCAAATTTGCCCATTAACTCAGTT
TCAATACGGTGCAGAGCCAGACAGGAAGGAATAATGTCAAGCCCCGGCCAGCAAGTGGGCTTTATTGCAT
AAGTGACATCGTCCTTTTCCCCAAGATAGAAAGGCAGGAGAGTGTCTTCTGCATGAATATGAAGATCTGG
TACCCATCCGTGATACATTGAGGCTGTTCCCTGGGGGTCGTTACCTTCCACGAGCAAAACACGTAGCCCC
TTCAGAGCCAGATCCTGAGCAAGATGAACAGAAACTGAGGTTTTGTAAACGCCACCTTTATGGGCAGCAA
CCCCGATCACCGGTGGAAATACGTCTTCAGCACGTCGCAATCGCGTACCAAACACATCACGCATATGATT
AATTTGTTCAATTGTATAACCAACACGTTGCTCAACCCGTCCTCGAATTTCCATATCCGGGTGCGGTAGT
CGCCCTGCTTTCTCGGCATCTCTGATAGCCTGAGAAGAAACCCCAACTAAATCCGCTGCTTCACCTATTC
TCCAGCGCCGGGTTATTTTCCTCGCTTCCGGGCTGTCATCATTAAACTGTGCAATGGCGATAGCCTTCGT
CATTTCATGACCAGCGTTTATGCACTGGTTAAGTGTTTCCATGAGTTTCATTCTGAACATCCTTTAATCA
TTGCTTTGCGTTTTTTTATTAAATCTTGCAATTTACTGCAAAGCAACAACAAAATCGCAAAGTCATCAAA
AAACCGCAAAGTTGTTTAAAATAAGAGCAACACTACAAAAGGAGATAAGAAGAGCACATACCTCAGTCAC
TTATTATCACTAGCGCTCGCCGCAGCCGTGTAACCGAGCATAGCGAGCGAACTGGCGAGGAAGCAAAGAA
GAACTGTTCTGTCAGATAGCTCTTACGCTCAGCGCAAGAAGAAATATCCACCGTGGGAAAAACTCCAGGT
AGAGGTACACACGCGGATAGCCAATTCAGAGTAATAAACTGTGATAATCAACCCTCATCAATGATGACGA
ACTAACCCCCGATATCAGGTCACATGACGAAGGGAAAGAGAAGGAAATCAACTGTGACAAACTGCCCTCA
AATTTGGCTTCCTTAAAAATTACAGTTCAAAAAGTATGAGAAAATCCATGCAGGCTGAAGGAAACAGCAA
AACTGTGACAAATTACCCTCAGTAGGTCAGAACAAATGTGACGAACCACCCTCAAATCTGTGACAGATAA
CCCTCAGACTATCCTGTCGTCATGGAAGTGATATCGCGGAAGGAAAATACGATATGAGTCGTCTGGCGGC
CTTTCTTTTTCTCAATGTATGAGAGGCGCATTGGAGTTCTGCTGTTGATCTCATTAACACAGACCTGCAG
GAAGCGGCGGCGGAAGTCAGGCATACGCTGGTAACTTTGAGGCAGCTGGTAACGCTCTATGATCCAGTCG
ATTTTCAGAGAGACGATGCCTGAGCCATCCGGCTTACGATACTGACACAGGGATTCGTATAAACGCATGG
CATACGGATTGGTGATTTCTTTTGTTTCACTAAGCCGAAACTGCGTAAACCGGTTCTGTAACCCGATAAA
GAAGGGAATGAGATATGGGTTGATATGTACACTGTAAAGCCCTCTGGATGGACTGTGCGCACGTTTGATA
AACCAAGGAAAAGATTCATAGCCTTTTTCATCGCCGGCATCCTCTTCAGGGCGATAAAAAACCACTTCCT
TCCCCGCGAAACTCTTCAATGCCTGCCGTATATCCTTACTGGCTTCCGCAGAGGTCAATCCGAATATTTC
AGCATATTTAGCAACATGGATCTCGCAGATACCGTCATGTTCCTGTAGGGTGCCATCAGATTTTCTGATC
TGGTCAACGAACAGATACAGCATACGTTTTTGATCCCGGGAGAGACTATATGCCGCCTCAGTGAGGTCGT
TTGACTGGACGATTCGCGGGCTATTTTTACGTTTCTTGTGATTGATAACCGCTGTTTCCGCCATGACAGA
TCCATGTGAAGTGTGACAAGTTTTTAGATTGTCACACTAAATAAAAAAGAGTCAATAAGCAGGGATAACT
TTGTGAAAAAACAGCTTCTTCTGAGGGCAATTTGTCACAGGGTTAAGGGCAATTTGTCACAGACAGGACT
GTCATTTGAGGGTGATTTGTCACACTGAAAGGGCAATTTGTCACAACACCTTCTCTAGAACCAGCATGGA
TAAAGGCCTACAAGGCGCTCTAAAAAAGAAGATCTAAAAACTATAAAAAAAATAATTATAAAAATATCCC
CGTGGATAAGTGGATAACCCCAAGGGAAGTTTTTTCAGGCATCGTGTGTAAGCAGAATATATAAGTGCTG
TTCCCTGGTGCTTCCTCGCTCACTCGAGCTACGGGGTCTGACGCTCAGTGGAACGAAAACTCACGTTAAG
GGATTTTGGTCATGAGATTATCAAAAAGGATCTTCACCTAGATCCTTTTAAATTAAAAATGAAGTTTTAA
ATCAATCTAAAGTATATATGAGTAAACTTGGTCTGACAGTTACCAATGCTTAATCAGTGAGGCACCTATC
TCAGCGATCTGTCTATTTCGTTCATCCATAGTTGCCTGACTCCCCGTCGTGTAGATAACTACGATACGGG
AGGGCTTACCATCTGGCCCCAGTGCTGCAATGATACCGCGAGACCCACGCTCACCGGCTCCAGATTTATC
AGCAATAAACCAGCCAGCCGGAAGGGCCGAGCGCAGAAGTGGTCCTGCAACTTTATCCGCCTCCATCCAG
TCTATTAATTGTTGCCGGGAAGCTAGAGTAAGTAGTTCGCCAGTTAATAGTTTGCGCAACGTTGTTGCCA
TTGCTACAGGCATCGTGGTGTCACGCTCGTCGTTTGGTATGGCTTCATTCAGCTCCGGTTCCCAACGATC
AAGGCGAGTTACATGATCCCCCATGTTGTGCAAAAAAGCGGTTAGCTCCTTCGGTCCTCCGATCGTTGTC
AGAAGTAAGTTGGCCGCAGTGTTATCACTCATGGTTATGGCAGCACTGCATAATTCTCTTACTGTCATGC
CATCCGTAAGATGCTTTTCTGTGACTGGTGAGTACTCAACCAAGTCATTCTGAGAATAGTGTATGCGGCG
ACCGAGTTGCTCTTGCCCGGCGTCAATACGGGATAATACCGCGCCACATAGCAGAACTTTAAAAGTGCTC
ATCATTGGAAAACGTTCTTCGGGGCGAAAACTCTCAAGGATCTTACCGCTGTTGAGATCCAGTTCGATGT
AACCCACTCGTGCACCCAACTGATCTTCAGCATCTTTTACTTTCACCAGCGTTTCTGGGTGAGCAAAAAC
AGGAAGGCAAAATGCCGCAAAAAAGGGAATAAGGGCGACACGGAAATGTTGAATACTCATACTCTTCCTT
TTTCAATATTATTGAAGCATTTATCAGGGTTATTGTCTCATGAGCGGATACATATTTGAATGTATTTAGA
AAAATAAACAAATAGGGGTTCCGCGCACATTTCCCCGAAAAGTGCCACCTGGCGGCCGCCTTTCAGCAAA
AAACCCCGCGAGACCCCCGAAGAGGCCCCGCGGGGTTATGCTAGGTCGACGGAGCTCGAATTCTAATACG
ACTCACTATAGGGAGACCCAAGCTGGCTTGACAATTAATCATCGGCTCGAAGCTTGTTGACAATTAATCA
TCGGCATAGTATATCGGCATAGTATAATACGACAAGGTGAGGAACTAAACCACGGGATCGGCCATTGAAC
AAGATGGATTGCACGCAGGTTCTCCGGCCGCTTGGGTGGAGAGGCTATTCGGCTATGACTGGGCACAACA
GACAATCGGCTGCTCTGATGCCGCCGTGTTCCGGCTGTCAGCGCAGGGGCGCCCGGTTCTTTTTGTCAAG
ACCGACCTGTCCGGTGCCCTGAATGAACTGCAGGACGAGGCAGCGCGGCTATCGTGGCTGGCCACGACGG
GCGTTCCTTGCGCAGCTGTGCTCGACGTTGTCACTGAAGCGGGAAGGGACTGGCTGCTATTGGGCGAAGT
GCCGGGGCAGGATCTCCTGTCATCTCACCTTGCTCCTGCCGAGAAAGTATCCATCATGGCTGATGCAATG
CGGCGGCTGCATACGCTTGATCCGGCTACCTGCCCATTCGACCACCAAGCGAAACATCGCATCGAGCGAG
CACGTACTCGGATGGAAGCCGGTCTTGTCGATCAGGATGATCTGGACGAAGAGCATCAGGGGCTCGCGCC
AGCCGAACTGTTCGCCAGGCTCAAGGCGCGCATGCCCGACGGCGATGATCTCGTCGTGACCCATGGCGAT
GCCTGCTTGCCGAATATCATGGTGGAAAATGGCCGCTTTTCTGGATTCATCGACTGTGGCCGGCTGGGTG
TGGCGGACCGCTATCAGGACATAGCGTTGGCTACCCGTGATATTGCTGAAGAGCTTGGCGGCGAATGGGC
TGACCGCTTCCTCGTGCTTTACGGTATCGCCGCTCCCGATTCGCAGCGCATCGCCTTCTATCGCCTTCTT
GACGAGTTCTTCTGAGGGGATCAATTCTCTAGAGCTTAATTAACGCAGCCTGAATGGCGAATAGAAGTTT
AAACGCTAGACCTAGCATAACCCCGCGGGGCCTCTTCGGGGGTCTCGCGGGGTTTTTTGCTGAAAGGCTA
GACCTAGCATAACCCCGCGGGGCCTCTTCGGGGGTCTCGCGGGGTTTTTTGCTGAAAGGCTAGACCTAGC
ATAACCCCGCGGGGCCTCTTCGGGGGTCTCGCGGGGTTTTTTGCTGAAAGGCTAGACCTAGCATAACCCC
GCGGGGCCTCTTCGGGGGTCTCGCGGGGTTTTTTGCTGAAAGGCTAGACCTAGCATAACCCCGCGGGGCC
TCTTCGGGGGTCTCGCGGGGTTTTTTGCTGAAAGGCTAGGAAGTTTAAACGCTAGACCTAGCATAACCCC
GCGGGGCCTCTTCGGGGGTCTCGCGGGGTTTTTTGCTGAAAGGCTAGACCTAGCATAACCCCGCGGGGCC
TCTTCGGGGGTCTCGCGGGGTTTTTTGCTGAAAGGCTAGACCTAGCATAACCCCGCGGGGCCTCTTCGGG
GGTCTCGCGGGGTTTTTTGCTGAAAGGCTAGACCTAGCATAACCCCGCGGGGCCTCTTCGGGGGTCTCGC
GGGGTTTTTTGCTGAAAGGCTAGACCTAGCATAACCCCGCGGGGCCTCTTCGGGGGTCTCGCGGGGTTTT
TTGCTGAAAGGCTAGGATATATTGATCCTTGACAGCTTATCATCGATAAGCTTTAATGCGGTAGTTTATC
ACAGTTGCTAACGCAGTCAGGCACCGTGTACGAATAGTTCGACAAAGATCGCATTGGTAATTACGTTACT
CGATGCCATGGGGATTGGCCTTATCATGCCAGTCTTGCCAACGTTATTACGTGAATTTATTGCTTCGGAA
GATATCGCTAACCACTTTGGCGTATTGCTTGCACTTTATGCGTTAATGCAGGTTATCTTTGCTCCTTGGC
TTGGAAAAATGTCTGACCGATTTGGTCGGCGCCCAGTGCTGTTGTTGTCATTAATAGGCGCATCGCTGGA
TTACTTATTGCTGGCTTTTTCAAGTGCGCTTTGGATGCTGTATTTAGGCCGTTTGCTTTCAGGGATCACA
GGAGCTACTGGGGCTGTCGCGGCATCGGTCATTGCCGATACCACCTCAGCTTCTCAACGCGTGAAGTGGT
TCGGTTGGTTAGGGGCAAGTTTTGGGCTTGGTTTAATAGCGGGGCCTATTATTGGTGGTTTTGCAGGAGA
GATTTCACCGCATAGTCCCTTTTTTATCGCTGCGTTGCTAAATATTGTCACTTTCCTTGTGGTTATGTTT
TGGTTCCGTGAAACCAAAAATACACGTGATAATACAGATACCGAAGTAGGGGTTGAGACGCAATCGAATT
CGGTATACATCACTTTATTTAAAACGATGCCCATTTTGTTGATTATTTATTTTTCAGCGCAATTGATAGG
CCAAATTCCCGCAACGGTGTGGGTGCTATTTACCGAAAATCGTTTTGGATGGAATAGCATGATGGTTGGC
TTTTCATTAGCGGGTCTTGGTCTTTTACACTCAGTATTCCAAGCCTTTGTGGCAGGAAGAATAGCCACTA
AATGGGGCGAAAAAACGGCAGTACTGCTCGGATTTATTGCAGATAGTAGTGCATTTGCCTTTTTAGCGTT
TATATCTGAAGGTTGGTTAGTTTTCCCTGTTTTAATTTTATTGGCTGGTGGTGGGATCGCTTTACCTGCA
TTACAGGGAGTGATGTCTATCCAAACAAAGAGTCATCAGCAAGGTGCTTTACAGGGATTATTGGTGAGCC
TTACCAATGCAACCGGTGTTATTGGCCCATTACTGTTTGCTGTTATTTATAATCATTCACTACCAATTTG
GGATGGCTGGATTTGGATTATTGGTTTAGCGTTTTACTGTATTATTATCCTGCTATCGATGACCTTCATG
TTAACCCCTCAAGCTCAGGGGAGTAAACAGGAGACAAGTGCTTAGTGATCCAATTCTTGAAG
Features (pLannotate 1.2.2; 16 found; start..end, strand, type, name):
     95..208     -  CDS            yuaZ (fragment): YUAZ_ECO57 - Protein predicted: Swiss-Prot protein existence level 4. From Escherichia coli O157:H7.
    308..781     -  misc_feature   sopC: sopC; centromere-like partitioning region of the bacterial F plasmid
    854..1825    -  CDS            sopB: partitioning protein for the bacterial F plasmid; sopB
   1825..3000    -  CDS            sopA: partitioning protein for the bacterial F plasmid; sopA
   3326..3576    -  misc_feature   incC: incC; incompatibility region of the bacterial F plasmid
   3579..4334    -  CDS            repE: replication initiation protein for the bacterial F plasmid; repE
   4425..4644    -  rep_origin     ori2: secondary origin of replication for the bacterial F plasmid; also known as oriS
   4870..5730    -  CDS            AmpR: β-lactamase; bla; confers resistance to ampicillin, carbenicillin, and related antibiotics
   5731..5835    -  promoter       AmpR promoter: bla
   5944..5962    +  promoter       T7 promoter: promoter for bacteriophage T7 RNA polymerase
   5978..5999    +  promoter       tac promoter (fragment): strong E. coli promoter; hybrid between the trp and lac UV5 promoters
   6006..6053    +  promoter       EM7 promoter: synthetic bacterial promoter&nbsp
   6074..6875    +  CDS            NeoR/KanR (fragment): aminoglycoside phosphotransferase from Tn5; aph(3')-II (or nptII); confers resistance to neomycin, kanamycin, and G418 (Geneticin®)
   6904..6921    +  CDS            lacZα (fragment): LacZα fragment of β-galactosidase; lacZ fragment
   7589..7617    +  promoter       tet promoter: E. coli promoter for tetracycline efflux protein gene
   7662..8865    +  CDS            TcR (fragment): tetracycline efflux protein; tetA from transposon Tn10; confers resistance to tetracycline
