[The description below was written by a language model from this plasmid's Addgene catalogue record and pLannotate feature annotations shown in this document.]
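Description:
The T7 promoter + terminators reporter plasmid is a low-copy (essentially single-copy) bacterial artificial chromosome of about 8.9 kb, designed to report on mutagenesis in E. coli. Its backbone carries the F-plasmid maintenance machinery: the ori2/oriS origin with the repE initiator and incC incompatibility region for tightly controlled replication, and the sopA, sopB and sopC partitioning system, which ensures stable segregation to daughter cells. The chloramphenicol marker usual for this type of BAC has been replaced by an ampicillin resistance gene (β-lactamase with its own promoter), which is used for routine selection.

The payload consists of two disabled antibiotic resistance genes arranged in the same orientation downstream of a T7 promoter. The first is the Tn5 NeoR/KanR aminoglycoside phosphotransferase under the synthetic bacterial EM7 promoter. The second is the Tn10 TetA tetracycline efflux gene under the tet promoter. In both, the ATG start codon has been changed to ACG, so no functional protein is made unless a reverting mutation restores the start codon. Cells then gain kanamycin and/or tetracycline resistance, and the frequency of resistant colonies gives a readout of mutation rate at two positions along the plasmid. The record states that a terminator array is present, but the feature table does not annotate it. The roughly 670 bp unannotated gap between the two genes is one possible location, though this is not confirmed. Small tac promoter and lacZα fragments are also detected and are probably cloning remnants. According to the associated publication title, the construct was used to evaluate a processive protein chimera that introduces mutations across defined DNA regions in vivo. The T7 promoter and terminators presumably delimit the targeted region.
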