Addgene plasmid #156456: T7 promoter + terminators reporter plasmid
Purpose: A mutational reporter plasmid that can gain Kanamycin and/or Tetracycline resistance upon mutation. Contains T7 promoter and a terminator array.
Depositing lab: Matthew D. Shoulders. Depositing organization: Massachusetts Institute of Technology. Publication: A Processive Protein Chimera Introduces Mutations across Defined DNA Regions In Vivo. Moore CL, Papa LJ 3rd, Shoulders MD. J Am Chem Soc. 2018 Sep 19;140(37):11560-11564. doi: 10.1021/jacs.8b04001. Epub 2018 Jul 18. PubMed 29991261.
Backbone
  Vector backbone: BAC
  Backbone size w/o insert (bp): 5862
  Total vector size (bp): 8882
  Modifications to backbone: Chloramphenicol resistance marker replaced with ampicillin resistance marker.
  Vector type: Bacterial Expression
Growth in bacteria
  Bacterial resistance: Ampicillin, 100 μg/mL
  Growth temperature: 37°C
  Growth strain: DH10B
  Copy number: Low Copy
Gene/Insert 1
  Gene/Insert name: NeoR/KanR
  Species: Tn5
  Insert size (bp): 801
  Mutation: ATG start codon mutated to ACG
  Promoter: Em7
  Cloning method: Restriction Enzyme; 5′ cloning site HindIII (not destroyed); 3′ cloning site PacI (not destroyed)
  Sequencing primers: 5′ GTGCACCCAACTGATCTTCA
Gene/Insert 2
  Gene/Insert name: TcR (alt name: TetA)
  Species: Tn10
  Insert size (bp): 1203
  Mutation: ATG start codon mutated to ACG
  Promoter: tet
  Cloning method: Restriction Enzyme; 5′ cloning site BamHI (destroyed during cloning); 3′ cloning site BclI (destroyed during cloning)
  Sequencing primers: 5′ actggcatgataaggccaatcc
Resource information
  A portion of this plasmid was derived from a plasmid made by: pcDNA3.1 and psc101
Terms and licenses: Academic/Nonprofit Terms; Industry Terms: Not Available to Industry
Depositor comments: Please note that a low DNA yield is expected with single copy BACs. Using larger scale DNA preps (ie. midi preps) is recommended. If there are difficulties removing genomic DNA, the ExonucleaseV (recBCD) from NEB (M0345S) which degrades contaminating linear DNA can help improve results.
How to cite: T7 promoter + terminators reporter plasmid was a gift from Matthew D. Shoulders (Addgene plasmid # 156456 ; http://n2t.net/addgene:156456 ; RRID:Addgene_156456)
